>Addgene plasmid #11665 | pPRIME-CMV-Neo-FF3 | depositor full sequence | sequence record 7011 | Author sequence
GTCGACGGATCGGGAGATCTCCCGATCCCCTATGGTGCACTCTCAGTACAATCTGCTCTGATGCCGCATA
GTTAAGCCAGTATCTGCTCCCTGCTTGTGTGTTGGAGGTCGCTGAGTAGTGCGCGAGCAAAATTTAAGCT
ACAACAAGGCAAGGCTTGACCGACAATTGCATGAAGAATCTGCTTAGGGTTAGGCGTTTTGCGCTGCTTC
GCGATGTACGGGCCAGATATACGCGTTGACATTGATTATTGACTAGTTATTAATAGTAATCAATTACGGG
GTCATTAGTTCATAGCCCATATATGGAGTTCCGCGTTACATAACTTACGGTAAATGGCCCGCCTGGCTGA
CCGCCCAACGACCCCCGCCCATTGACGTCAATAATGACGTATGTTCCCATAGTAACGCCAATAGGGACTT
TCCATTGACGTCAATGGGTGGAGTATTTACGGTAAACTGCCCACTTGGCAGTACATCAAGTGTATCATAT
GCCAAGTACGCCCCCTATTGACGTCAATGACGGTAAATGGCCCGCCTGGCATTATGCCCAGTACATGACC
TTATGGGACTTTCCTACTTGGCAGTACATCTACGTATTAGTCATCGCTATTACCATGGTGATGCGGTTTT
GGCAGTACATCAATGGGCGTGGATAGCGGTTTGACTCACGGGGATTTCCAAGTCTCCACCCCATTGACGT
CAATGGGAGTTTGTTTTGGCACCAAAATCAACGGGACTTTCCAAAATGTCGTAACAACTCCGCCCCATTG
ACGCAAATGGGCGGTAGGCGTGTACGGTGGGAGGTCTATAGACCAGATCTGAGCCTGGGAGCTCTCTGGC
TAACTAGGGAACCCACTGCTTAAGCCTCAATAAAGCTTGCCTTGAGTGCTTCAAGTAGTGTGTGCCCGTC
TGTTGTGTGACTCTGGTAACTAGAGATCCCTCAGACCCTTTTAGTCAGTGTGGAAAATCTCTAGCAGTGG
CGCCCGAACAGGGACTTGAAAGCGAAAGGGAAACCAGAGGAGCTCTCTCGACGCAGGACTCGGCTTGCTG
AAGCGCGCACGGCAAGAGGCGAGGGGCGGCGACTGGTGAGTACGCCAAAAATTTTGACTAGCGGAGGCTA
GAAGGAGAGAGATGGGTGCGAGAGCGTCAGTATTAAGCGGGGGAGAATTAGATCGCGATGGGAAAAAATT
CGGTTAAGGCCAGGGGGAAAGAAAAAATATAAATAAACATATAGTATGGGCAAGCAGGGAGCTAGAACGA
TTCGCAGTTAATCCTGGCCTGTTAGAAACATCAGAAGGCTGTAGACAAATACTGGGACAGCTACAACCAT
CCCTTCAGACAGGATCAGAAGAACTTAGATCATTATATAATACAGTAGCAACCCTCTATTGTGTGCATCA
AAGGATAGAGATAAAAGACACCAAGGAAGCTTTAGACAAGATAGAGGAAGAGCAAAACAAAAGTAAGACC
ACCGCACAGCAAGCGGCCGGCCGCGCTGATCTTCAGACCTGGAGGAGGAGATATGAGGGACAATTGGAGA
AGTGAATTATATAAATATAAAGTAGTAAAAATTGAACCATTAGGAGTAGCACCCACCAAGGCAAAGAGAA
GAGTGGTGCAGAGAGAAAAAAGAGCAGTGGGAATAGGAGCTTTGTTCCTTGGGTTCTTGGGAGCAGCAGG
AAGCACTATGGGCGCAGCGTCAATGACGCTGACGGTACAGGCCAGACAATTATTGTCTGGTATAGTGCAG
CAGCAGAACAATTTGCTGAGGGCTATTGAGGCGCAACAGCATCTGTTGCAACTCACAGTCTGGGGCATCA
AGCAGCTCCAGGCAAGAATCCTGGCTGTGGAAAGATACCTAAAGGATCAACAGCTCCTGGGGATTTGGGG
TTGCTCTGGAAAACTCATTTGCACCACTGCTGTGCCTTGGAATGCTAGTTGGAGTAATAAATCTCTGGAA
CAGATTTGGAATCACACGACCTGGATGGAGTGGGACAGAGAAATTAACAATTACACAAGCTTAATACACT
CCTTAATTGAAGAATCGCAAAACCAGCAAGAAAAGAATGAACAAGAATTATTGGAATTAGATAAATGGGC
AAGTTTGTGGAATTGGTTTAACATAACAAATTGGCTGTGGTATATAAAATTATTCATAATGATAGTAGGA
GGCTTGGTAGGTTTAAGAATAGTTTTTGCTGTACTTTCTATAGTGAATAGAGTTAGGCAGGGATATTCAC
CATTATCGTTTCAGACCCACCTCCCAACCCCGAGGGGACCCGACAGGCCCGAAGGAATAGAAGAAGAAGG
TGGAGAGAGAGACAGAGACAGATCCATTCGATTAGTGAACGGATCGGCACTGCGTGCGCCAATTCTGCAG
ACAAATGGCAGTATTCATCCACAATTTTAAAAGAAAAGGGGGGATTGGGGGGTACAGTGCAGGGGAAAGA
ATAGTAGACATAATAGCAACAGACATACAAACTAAAGAATTACAAAAACAAATTACAAAAATTCAAAATT
TTCGGGTTTATTACAGGGACAGCAGAGATCCAGTTTGGTTAGTACCGGGCCCGCTCTAGACGTATTACCG
CCATGCATTAGTTATTAATAGTAATCAATTACGGGGTCATTAGTTCATAGCCCATATATGGAGTTCCGCG
TTACATAACTTACGGTAAATGGCCCGCCTGGCTGACCGCCCAACGACCCCCGCCCATTGACGTCAATAAT
GACGTATGTTCCCATAGTAACGCCAATAGGGACTTTCCATTGACGTCAATGGGTGGAGTATTTACGGTAA
ACTGCCCACTTGGCAGTACATCAAGTGTATCATATGCCAAGTACGCCCCCTATTGACGTCAATGACGGTA
AATGGCCCGCCTGGCATTATGCCCAGTACATGACCTTATGGGACTTTCCTACTTGGCAGTACATCTACGT
ATTAGTCATCGCTATTACCATGGTGATGCGGTTTTGGCAGTACATCAATGGGCGTGGATAGCGGTTTGAC
TCACGGGGATTTCCAAGTCTCCACCCCATTGACGTCAATGGGAGTTTGTTTTGGCACCAAAATCAACGGG
ACTTTCCAAAATGTCGTAACAACTCCGCCCCATTGACGCAAATGGGCGGTAGGCGTGTACGGTGGGAGGT
CTATATAAGCAGAGCTGGTTTAGTGAACCGTCAGATCCGCTAGCGCTACCGGGCCTGCAGGATGGGATCG
GCCATTGAACAAGATGGATTGCACGCAGGTTCTCCGGCCGCTTGGGTGGAGAGGCTATTCGGCTATGACT
GGGCACAACAGACAATCGGCTGCTCTGATGCCGCCGTGTTCCGGCTGTCAGCGCAGGGGCGCCCGGTTCT
TTTTGTCAAGACCGACCTGTCCGGTGCCCTGAATGAACTGCAGGACGAGGCAGCGCGGCTATCGTGGCTG
GCCACGACGGGCGTTCCTTGCGCAGCTGTGCTCGACGTTGTCACTGAAGCGGGAAGGGACTGGCTGCTAT
TGGGCGAAGTGCCGGGGCAGGATCTCCTGTCATCTCACCTTGCTCCTGCCGAGAAAGTATCCATCATGGC
TGATGCAATGCGGCGGCTGCATACGCTTGATCCGGCTACCTGCCCATTCGACCACCAAGCGAAACATCGC
ATCGAGCGAGCACGTACTCGGATGGAAGCCGGTCTTGTCGATCAGGATGATCTGGACGAAGAGCATCAGG
GGCTCGCGCCAGCCGAACTGTTCGCCAGGCTCAAGGCGCGCATGCCCGACGGCGAGGATCTCGTCGTGAC
CCATGGCGATGCCTGCTTGCCGAATATCATGGTGGAAAATGGCCGCTTTTCTGGATTCATCGACTGTGGC
CGGCTGGGTGTGGCGGACCGCTATCAGGACATAGCGTTGGCTACCCGTGATATTGCTGAAGAGCTTGGCG
GCGAATGGGCTGACCGCTTCCTCGTGCTTTACGGTATCGCCGCTCCCGATTCGCAGCGCATCGCCTTCTA
TCGCCTTCTTGACGAGTTCTTCTGAGCGGCCGCAAGCCTTGTTAAGTGCTCGCTTCGGCAGCACATATAC
TATGTTTGAATGAGGCTTCAGTACTTTACAGAATCGTTGCCTGCACATCTTGGAAACACTTGCTGGGATT
ACTTCTTCAGGTTAACCCAACAGAAGGCTCGAGCAACCAGAATTCAAGGGGCTACTTTAGGAGCAATTAT
CTTGTTTACTAAAACTGAATACCTTGCTATCTCTTTGATACATTTTTACAAAGCTGAATTAAAATGGTAT
AAATTAAATCACTTTTTTCAATTGGAAGACTAATGCGTTTAAACACGCGGCGACGCGTTCGACCGAATAA
AACCTGTGACGGAAGATCACTTCGCAGAATAAATAAATCCTGGTGTCCCTGTTGATACCGGGAAGCCCTG
GGCCAACTTTTGGCGAAAATGAGACGTTGATCGGCACGTAAGAGGTTCCAACTTTCACCATAATGAAATA
AGATCACTACCGGGCGTATTTTTTGAGTTGTCGAGATTTTCAGGAGCTAAGGAAGCTAAAATGGAGAAAA
AAATCACTGGATATACCACCGTTGATATATCCCAATGGCATCGTAAAGAACATTTTGAGGCATTTCAGTC
AGTTGCTCAATGTACCTATAACCAGACCGTTCAGCTGGATATTACGGCCTTTTTAAAGACCGTAAAGAAA
AATAAGCACAAGTTTTATCCGGCCTTTATTCACATTCTTGCCCGCCTGATGAATGCTCATCCGGAATTAC
GTATGGCAATGAAAGACGGTGAGCTGGTGATATGGGATAGTGTTCACCCTTGTTACACCGTTTTCCATGA
GCAAACTGAAACGTTTTCATCGCTCTGGAGTGAATACCACGACGATTTCCGGCAGTTTCTACACATATAT
TCGCAAGATGTGGCGTGTTACGGTGAAAACCTGGCCTATTTCCCTAAAGGGTTTATTGAGAATATGTTTT
TCGTCTCAGCCAATCCCTGGGTGAGTTTCACCAGTTTTGATTTAAACGTGGCCAATATGGACAACTTCTT
CGCCCCCGTTTTCACCATGGGCAAATATTATACGCAAGGCGACAAGGTGCTGATGCCGCTGGCGATTCAG
GTTCATCATGCCGTTTGTGATGGCTTCCATGTCGGCAGAATGCTTAATGAATTACAACAGTACTGCGATG
AGTGGCAGGGCGGGGCGTAATTTTTTTAAGGCAGTTATTGGTGCCCTTAAACGCCTGGTTGCTACGCCTG
AATAAGTGATAATAAGCGGATGAATGGCAGAAATTCGGATCTCGACCGCGTTTGGGCGGTGGCTCCCTGC
CACGCGGCTCCGAACAGAAGCTGATCTCCGAAGAGGATCTGACATGTGTTTAAACCTCGACTTAATTAAG
TCGAGGGTCGACGGTATCGATAAGCTCGCTTCACGAGATCATGTTTAAGGGTTCCGGTTCCACTAGGTAC
AATTCGATATCAAGCTTATCGATAATCAACCTCTGGATTACAAAATTTGTGAAAGATTGACTGGTATTCT
TAACTATGTTGCTCCTTTTACGCTATGTGGATACGCTGCTTTAATGCCTTTGTATCATGCTATTGCTTCC
CGTATGGCTTTCATTTTCTCCTCCTTGTATAAATCCTGGTTGCTGTCTCTTTATGAGGAGTTGTGGCCCG
TTGTCAGGCAACGTGGCGTGGTGTGCACTGTGTTTGCTGACGCAACCCCCACTGGTTGGGGCATTGCCAC
CACCTGTCAGCTCCTTTCCGGGACTTTCGCTTTCCCCCTCCCTATTGCCACGGCGGAACTCATCGCCGCC
TGCCTTGCCCGCTGCTGGACAGGGGCTCGGCTGTTGGGCACTGACAATTCCGTGGTGTTGTCGGGGAAAT
CATCGTCCTTTCCTTGGCTGCTCGCCTGTGTTGCCACCTGGATTCTGCGCGGGACGTCCTTCTGCTACGT
CCCTTCGGCCCTCAATCCAGCGGACCTTCCTTCCCGCGGCCTGCTGCCGGCTCTGCGGCCTCTTCCGCGT
CTTCGCCTTCGCCCTCAGACGAGTCGGATCTCCCTTTGGGCCGCCTCCCCGCATCGATACCGTCGACCTC
GATCGAGACCTAGAAAAACATGGAGCAATCACAAGTAGCAATACAGCAGCTACCAATGCTGATTGTGCCT
GGCTAGAAGCACAAGAGGAGGAGGAGGTGGGTTTTCCAGTCACACCTCAGGTACCTTTAAGACCAATGAC
TTACAAGGCAGCTGTAGATCTTAGCCACTTTTTAAAAGAAAAGGGGGGACTGGAAGGGCTAATTCACTCC
CAACGAAGACAAGATATCCTTGATCTGTGGATCTACCACACACAAGGCTACTTCCCTGATTGGCAGAACT
ACACACCAGGGCCAGGGATCAGATATCCACTGACCTTTGGATGGTGCTACAAGCTAGTACCAGTTGAGCA
AGAGAAGGTAGAAGAAGCCAATGAAGGAGAGAACACCCGCTTGTTACACCCTGTGAGCCTGCATGGGATG
GATGACCCGGAGAGAGAAGTATTAGAGTGGAGGTTTGACAGCCGCCTAGCATTTCATCACATGGCCCGAG
AGCTGCATCCGGACTGTACTGGGTCTCTCTGGTTAGACCAGATCTGAGCCTGGGAGCTCTCTGGCTAACT
AGGGAACCCACTGCTTAAGCCTCAATAAAGCTTGCCTTGAGTGCTTCAAGTAGTGTGTGCCCGTCTGTTG
TGTGACTCTGGTAACTAGAGATCCCTCAGACCCTTTTAGTCAGTGTGGAAAATCTCTAGCAGCATGTGAG
CAAAAGGCCAGCAAAAGGCCAGGAACCGTAAAAAGGCCGCGTTGCTGGCGTTTTTCCATAGGCTCCGCCC
CCCTGACGAGCATCACAAAAATCGACGCTCAAGTCAGAGGTGGCGAAACCCGACAGGACTATAAAGATAC
CAGGCGTTTCCCCCTGGAAGCTCCCTCGTGCGCTCTCCTGTTCCGACCCTGCCGCTTACCGGATACCTGT
CCGCCTTTCTCCCTTCGGGAAGCGTGGCGCTTTCTCATAGCTCACGCTGTAGGTATCTCAGTTCGGTGTA
GGTCGTTCGCTCCAAGCTGGGCTGTGTGCACGAACCCCCCGTTCAGCCCGACCGCTGCGCCTTATCCGGT
AACTATCGTCTTGAGTCCAACCCGGTAAGACACGACTTATCGCCACTGGCAGCAGCCACTGGTAACAGGA
TTAGCAGAGCGAGGTATGTAGGCGGTGCTACAGAGTTCTTGAAGTGGTGGCCTAACTACGGCTACACTAG
AAGAACAGTATTTGGTATCTGCGCTCTGCTGAAGCCAGTTACCTTCGGAAAAAGAGTTGGTAGCTCTTGA
TCCGGCAAACAAACCACCGCTGGTAGCGGTGGTTTTTTTGTTTGCAAGCAGCAGATTACGCGCAGAAAAA
AAGGATCTCAAGAAGATCCTTTGATCTTTTCTACGGGGTCTGACGCTCAGTGGAACGAAAACTCACGTTA
AGGGATTTTGGTCATGAGATTATCAAAAAGGATCTTCACCTAGATCCTTTTAAATTAAAAATGAAGTTTT
AAATCAATCTAAAGTATATATGAGTAAACTTGGTCTGACAGTTACCAATGCTTAATCAGTGAGGCACCTA
TCTCAGCGATCTGTCTATTTCGTTCATCCATAGTTGCCTGACTCCCCGTCGTGTAGATAACTACGATACG
GGAGGGCTTACCATCTGGCCCCAGTGCTGCAATGATACCGCGAGACCCACGCTCACCGGCTCCAGATTTA
TCAGCAATAAACCAGCCAGCCGGAAGGGCCGAGCGCAGAAGTGGTCCTGCAACTTTATCCGCCTCCATCC
AGTCTATTAATTGTTGCCGGGAAGCTAGAGTAAGTAGTTCGCCAGTTAATAGTTTGCGCAACGTTGTTGC
CATTGCTACAGGCATCGTGGTGTCACGCTCGTCGTTTGGTATGGCTTCATTCAGCTCCGGTTCCCAACGA
TCAAGGCGAGTTACATGATCCCCCATGTTGTGCAAAAAAGCGGTTAGCTCCTTCGGTCCTCCGATCGTTG
TCAGAAGTAAGTTGGCCGCAGTGTTATCACTCATGGTTATGGCAGCACTGCATAATTCTCTTACTGTCAT
GCCATCCGTAAGATGCTTTTCTGTGACTGGTGAGTACTCAACCAAGTCATTCTGAGAATAGTGTATGCGG
CGACCGAGTTGCTCTTGCCCGGCGTCAATACGGGATAATACCGCGCCACATAGCAGAACTTTAAAAGTGC
TCATCATTGGAAAACGTTCTTCGGGGCGAAAACTCTCAAGGATCTTACCGCTGTTGAGATCCAGTTCGAT
GTAACCCACTCGTGCACCCAACTGATCTTCAGCATCTTTTACTTTCACCAGCGTTTCTGGGTGAGCAAAA
ACAGGAAGGCAAAATGCCGCAAAAAAGGGAATAAGGGCGACACGGAAATGTTGAATACTCATACTCTTCC
TTTTTCAATATTATTGAAGCATTTATCAGGGTTATTGTCTCATGAGCGGATACATATTTGAATGTATTTA
GAAAAATAAACAAATAGGGGTTCCGCGCACATTTCCCCGAAAAGTGCCACCTGAC
Features (pLannotate 1.2.2; 25 found; start..end, strand, type, name):
     31..83      -  misc_feature   bom (fragment): basis of mobility region from pBR322
    238..617     +  enhancer       CMV enhancer: human cytomegalovirus immediate early enhancer
    618..810     +  promoter       CMV promoter (fragment): human cytomegalovirus (CMV) immediate early promoter
    809..976     +  LTR            5' LTR (truncated) (fragment): truncated 5' long terminal repeat (LTR) from HIV-1
   1023..1148    +  misc_feature   HIV-1 Ψ: packaging signal of human immunodeficiency virus type 1
   1132..1468    +  CDS            HIV-1 gag (fragment): gag protein from human immunodeficiency virus 1; gag
   1645..1878    +  misc_feature   RRE: The Rev response element (RRE) of HIV-1 allows for Rev-dependent mRNA export from the nucleus to the cytoplasm.
   2255..2355    +  CDS            Rev (fragment): human immunodeficiency virus 1 (HIV-1) Rev protein; rev; enhances nuclear export of unspliced and incompletely spliced viral mRNAs
   2405..2522    +  misc_feature   cPPT/CTS: central polypurine tract and central termination sequence of HIV-1
   2659..2962    +  enhancer       CMV enhancer: human cytomegalovirus immediate early enhancer
   2963..3166    +  promoter       CMV promoter: human cytomegalovirus (CMV) immediate early promoter
   3212..4015    +  CDS            NeoR/KanR: aminoglycoside phosphotransferase from Tn5; aph(3')-II (or nptII); confers resistance to neomycin, kanamycin, and G418 (Geneticin®)
   4066..4159    +  ncRNA          5' miR-30a: sequence upstream of the 71-nt precursor of the human miR-30a microRNA (Zeng et al., 2002) miRNA
   4173..4285    +  ncRNA          3' miR-30a: sequence downstream of the 71-nt precursor of the human miR-30a microRNA (Zeng et al., 2002) miRNA
   4438..4540    +  promoter       cat promoter: promoter of the E. coli cat gene encoding chloramphenicol acetyltransferase
   4541..5200    +  CDS            CmR: chloramphenicol acetyltransferase; cat; confers resistance to chloramphenicol
   5396..5416    -  misc_feature   MCS (fragment): pBluescript multiple cloning site
   5461..5484    +  misc_feature   MCS (fragment): pBluescript multiple cloning site
   5484..6072    +  misc_feature   WPRE: woodchuck hepatitis virus posttranscriptional regulatory element
   6073..6092    +  misc_feature   MCS (fragment): pBluescript multiple cloning site
   6094..6594    +  CDS            nef (fragment): NEF_HV1LA - Experimental evidence at protein level: Swiss-Prot protein existence level 1. Extracellular Nef protein targets CD4(+) T-lymphocytes for apoptosis by interacting with CXCR4 surface receptors. From Human immunodeficiency virus type 1 group M subtype B (isolate Lai) (HIV-1).
   6601..6781    +  LTR            5' LTR (truncated): truncated 5' long terminal repeat (LTR) from HIV-1
   6843..7431    -  rep_origin     ori: high-copy-number ColE1/pMB1/pBR322/pUC origin of replication
   7602..8462    -  CDS            AmpR: β-lactamase; bla; confers resistance to ampicillin, carbenicillin, and related antibiotics
   8463..8567    -  promoter       AmpR promoter: bla
