[The description below was written by a language model from this plasmid's Addgene catalogue record and pLannotate feature annotations shown in this document.]
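Description:
pPRIME-CMV-Neo-FF3 is a third-generation lentiviral transfer vector for mammalian RNA interference, built on the pPRIME-CMV-Neo backbone. It expresses a microRNA-embedded shRNA from an RNA polymerase II promoter. The viral genome is driven by a chimeric CMV enhancer/promoter fused to a truncated HIV-1 5' LTR. It also carries the Ψ packaging signal with a partial gag sequence, the Rev response element for Rev-dependent nuclear export, the cPPT/CTS, a WPRE to boost transcript expression, and a truncated 3' LTR.

Within the provirus, an internal CMV enhancer/promoter transcribes a single RNA that encodes the Tn5 neomycin phosphotransferase, followed by 5' and 3' miR-30a flanking sequences. The roughly 120 bp FF3 hairpin against firefly luciferase sits between these flanks at the XhoI and EcoRI sites. One transcript therefore provides both G418 selection of transduced cells and a substrate that is processed into the mature shRNA.

The record lists chloramphenicol for bacterial selection and describes the plasmid as low copy. A cat promoter and CmR gene lie inside the viral cassette, downstream of the miR-30 context. The backbone also carries a ColE1/pUC-type origin and an annotated AmpR gene.

The deposited 8,595 nt sequence, and so the feature table, is for the empty vector and lacks the FF3 targeting sequence. According to the depositor comments, any other hairpin can replace FF3 at the EcoRI/XhoI sites. The construct can therefore serve as a cloning recipient, and a firefly luciferase hairpin would also suit use as a knockdown control, though the record does not state that use.
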