Addgene plasmid #11665: pPRIME-CMV-Neo-FF3
Purpose: 3rd generation lentiviral transfer vector. pPRIME cloning plasmid with a CMV promoter controlling expression of Neomycin and miR30-based shRNA targeting firefly luciferase
Depositing lab: Stephen Elledge. Depositing organization: Brigham and Women's Hospital. Publication: A lentiviral microRNA-based system for single-copy polymerase II-regulated RNA interference in mammalian cells. Stegmeier F, Hu G, Rickles RJ, Hannon GJ, Elledge SJ. Proc Natl Acad Sci U S A. 2005 Sep 13. 102(37):13212-7. 10.1073/pnas.0506306102 PubMed 16141338.
Backbone
  Vector backbone: pPRIME-CMV-Neo
  Backbone size w/o insert (bp): 8595
  Vector type: Mammalian Expression, Lentiviral
  Selectable markers: Neomycin (select with G418)
Growth in bacteria
  Bacterial resistance: Chloramphenicol, 25 μg/mL
  Growth temperature: 37°C
  Growth strain: DH5alpha
  Copy number: Low Copy
Gene/Insert
  Gene/Insert name: FF3 (alt name: firefly luciferase hairpin)
  Species: Firefly
  Insert size (bp): 120
  Tag / fusion protein: Neo (N terminal on backbone)
  Cloning method: Restriction Enzyme; 5′ cloning site XhoI (not destroyed); 3′ cloning site EcoRI (not destroyed)
  Sequencing primers: 5′ na
Terms and licenses: Academic/Nonprofit Terms; Industry Terms: Not Available to Industry
Depositor comments: CMV promoter transcribes Neo and miR30-based shRNA targeting FF3. The FF3 hairpin can be replaced with any other hairpin by cloning into the EcoR1/Xho1 site. Please note that the full plasmid sequence shown here is for the empty vector only and does not contain the FF3 targeting sequence (AGCTCCCGTGAATTGGAATCCTAGTGAAGCCACAGATGTAGGATTCCAATTCAGCGGGAGCC)
How to cite: pPRIME-CMV-Neo-FF3 was a gift from Stephen Elledge (Addgene plasmid # 11665 ; http://n2t.net/addgene:11665 ; RRID:Addgene_11665)
