>Addgene plasmid #11665 | pPRIME-CMV-Neo-FF3 | addgene partial sequence | sequence record 18410 | Neo-F 5'-CGTTGGCTACCCGTGATATT-3'
TTTACGGTATCGCCGCTCCCGATTCGCAGCGCATCGCCTTCTATCGCCTTCTTGACGAGTTCTTCTGAGC
GGCCGCAAGCCTTGTTAAGTGCTCGCTTCGGCAGCACATATACTATGTTGAATGAGGCTTCAGTACTTTA
CAGAATCGTTGCCTGCACATCTTGGAAACACTTGCTGGGATTACTTCTTCAGGTTAACCCAACAGAAGGC
TCGAGAAGGTATATTGCTGTTGACAGTGAGCGAGCTCCCGTGAATTGGAATCCTAGTGAAGCCACAGATG
TAGGATTCCAATTCAGCGGGAGCCTGCCTACTGCCTCGGAATTCAAGGGGCTACTTTAGGAGCAATTATC
TTGTTTACTAAAACTGAATACCTTGCTATCTCTTTGATACATTTTTACAAAGCTGAATTAAAATGGTATA
AATTAAATCACTTTTTTCAATTGGAAGACTAATGCGTTTAAACACGCGGCGACGCGTTCGACCGAATAAA
TACCTGTGACGGAAGATCACTTCGCAGAATAAATAAATCCTGGTGTCCCTGTTGATACCGGGAAGCCCTG
GGCCAACTTTTGGCGAAAATGAGACGTTGATCGGCACGTAAGAGGTTCCAACTTTCACCATAATGAAATA
AGATCACTACCGGGCGTATTTTTTGAGTTGTCGAGATTTTCAGGAGCTAAGGAAGCTAAAATGGAGAAAA
AAATCACTGGATATACCACCGTTGATATATCCCAATGGCATCGTAAAGAACATTTTGAGGCATTTCAGTC
AGTTGCTCAATGTACCTATAACCAGACCGTTCAGCTGGATATTACGGCCTTTTTAAAGACCGTAAAGAAA
AATAAGCACAAGTTTTATCCGGCCTTTATTCACATTCTTGCCCGCCTGATGAATGCTCA
